Addgene plasmid #72284: pCDH-CMV4
Purpose: (Empty Backbone) Express gene of interest under CMV promoter. WPRE has been removed to increase the cloning capacity.
Depositing lab: Kazuhiro Oka. Depositing organization: Baylor College of Medicine.
Backbone
  Vector backbone: pCDH-CMV-MCS
  Backbone manufacturer: Systembio
  Backbone size (bp): 5644
  Modifications to backbone: ClaI/Sal fragment was replace with CMV promoter + new MCS
  Vector type: Mammalian Expression, Lentiviral
  Promoter: CMV promoter
Growth in bacteria
  Bacterial resistance: Ampicillin, 100 μg/mL
  Growth temperature: 37°C
  Growth strain: NEB Stable
  Copy number: High Copy
Gene/Insert
  Sequencing primers: 5′ GGCACCAAAATCAACGGGAC; 3′ CTGGAATAGCTCAGAGGCCG
Terms and licenses: Academic/Nonprofit Terms; Industry Terms: Not Available to Industry
Depositor comments: The depositor noted that the single nucleotide mismatch (C>T, bp2193) within the CMV promoter found in Addgene's quality control sequence does NOT affect plasmid function.
How to cite: pCDH-CMV4 was a gift from Kazuhiro Oka (Addgene plasmid # 72284 ; http://n2t.net/addgene:72284 ; RRID:Addgene_72284)
