[The description below was written by a language model from this plasmid's Addgene catalogue record and pLannotate feature annotations shown in this document.]
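Description:
pCDH-CMV4 is an empty lentiviral transfer and mammalian expression backbone derived from the commercial pCDH-CMV-MCS vector. It is designed for cloning a gene of interest downstream of the human cytomegalovirus immediate-early promoter. According to the record, a ClaI/SalI fragment of the parent was replaced with a CMV promoter plus a new multiple cloning site, and the WPRE post-transcriptional element was removed to free up packaging capacity for larger inserts. No WPRE appears in the feature table, which covers a sequenced plasmid of about 5.7 kb. The plasmid is propagated in E. coli through a high-copy ColE1/pUC-type origin with ampicillin selection (AmpR under its own promoter). Remnants of lac, rop and bom sequences are leftover backbone fragments with no evident functional role.

The viral portion follows a third-generation layout. An RSV promoter fused to a truncated HIV-1 5' LTR drives Tat-independent transcription of the genomic RNA. It is followed by the Ψ packaging signal extending into a gag fragment, the Rev response element for Rev-dependent nuclear export, and the cPPT/CTS, which aids nuclear import of the reverse-transcribed genome. The internal cassette consists of a partial CMV enhancer and the CMV promoter, with the cloning region lying between it and the downstream truncated LTR, which the annotation tool labels as a 5' LTR but which occupies the 3' position. An SV40 polyadenylation signal and SV40 origin lie outside the LTRs. No reporter or mammalian selection marker is annotated, so transduced cells cannot be selected or tracked unless the insert provides that function. The depositor notes that a single-base difference within the CMV promoter does not affect function.
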