Features (pLannotate 1.2.2; 23 found; start..end, strand, type, name):
     16..242     +  promoter       RSV promoter: Rous sarcoma virus enhancer/promoter
    243..423     +  LTR            5' LTR (truncated): truncated 5' long terminal repeat (LTR) from HIV-1
    470..595     +  misc_feature   HIV-1 Ψ: packaging signal of human immunodeficiency virus type 1
    579..917     +  CDS            HIV-1 gag (fragment): gag protein from human immunodeficiency virus 1; gag
   1088..1321    +  misc_feature   RRE: The Rev response element (RRE) of HIV-1 allows for Rev-dependent mRNA export from the nucleus to the cytoplasm.
   1698..1798    +  CDS            Rev (fragment): human immunodeficiency virus 1 (HIV-1) Rev protein; rev; enhances nuclear export of unspliced and incompletely spliced viral mRNAs
   1817..1933    +  misc_feature   cPPT/CTS: central polypurine tract and central termination sequence of HIV-1
   1946..2022    +  enhancer       CMV enhancer (fragment): human cytomegalovirus immediate early enhancer
   2023..2226    +  promoter       CMV promoter: human cytomegalovirus (CMV) immediate early promoter
   2349..2486    +  CDS            nef (fragment): NEF_HV1LA - Experimental evidence at protein level: Swiss-Prot protein existence level 1. Extracellular Nef protein targets CD4(+) T-lymphocytes for apoptosis by interacting with CXCR4 surface receptors. From Human immunodeficiency virus type 1 group M subtype B (isolate Lai) (HIV-1).
   2472..2652    +  LTR            5' LTR (truncated): truncated 5' long terminal repeat (LTR) from HIV-1
   2724..2845    +  polyA_signal   SV40 poly(A) signal: SV40 polyadenylation signal
   2885..3020    +  rep_origin     SV40 ori: SV40 origin of replication
   3077..3093    -  protein_bind   lac operator: The lac repressor binds to the lac operator to inhibit transcription in E. coli. This inhibition can be relieved by adding lactose or isopropyl-β-D-thiogalactopyranoside (IPTG). lac repressor encoded by lacI
   3101..3131    -  promoter       lac promoter: promoter for the E. coli lac operon
   3146..3167    -  protein_bind   CAP binding site: CAP binding activates transcription in the presence of cAMP. E. coli catabolite activator protein
   3180..3272    -  CDS            lacI (fragment): lac repressor; lacI; The lac repressor binds to the lac operator to inhibit transcription in E. coli. This inhibition can be relieved by adding lactose or isopropyl-β-D-thiogalactopyranoside (IPTG).
   3455..4043    -  rep_origin     ori: high-copy-number ColE1/pMB1/pBR322/pUC origin of replication
   4214..5074    -  CDS            AmpR: β-lactamase; bla; confers resistance to ampicillin, carbenicillin, and related antibiotics
   5075..5179    -  promoter       AmpR promoter: bla
   5274..5309    +  CDS            rop (fragment): Rop protein, which maintains plasmids at low copy number; rop
   5411..5510    +  misc_feature   bom (fragment): basis of mobility region from pBR322
   5516..2       -  CDS            lacZα (fragment) (across the origin): LacZα fragment of β-galactosidase; lacZ fragment
>Addgene plasmid #72284 | pCDH-CMV4 | addgene full sequence | sequence record 310586 | Addgene NGS Result
TGCCAAGCTGACGCGTGTAGTCTTATGCAATACTCTTGTAGTCTTGCAACATGGTAACGATGAGTTAGCA
ACATGCCTTACAAGGAGAGAAAAAGCACCGTGCATGCCGATTGGTGGAAGTAAGGTGGTACGATCGTGCC
TTATTAGGAAGGCAACAGACGGGTCTGACATGGATTGGACGAACCACTGAATTGCCGCATTGCAGAGATA
TTGTATTTAAGTGCCTAGCTCGATACATAAACGGGTCTCTCTGGTTAGACCAGATCTGAGCCTGGGAGCT
CTCTGGCTAACTAGGGAACCCACTGCTTAAGCCTCAATAAAGCTTGCCTTGAGTGCTTCAAGTAGTGTGT
GCCCGTCTGTTGTGTGACTCTGGTAACTAGAGATCCCTCAGACCCTTTTAGTCAGTGTGGAAAATCTCTA
GCAGTGGCGCCCGAACAGGGACTTGAAAGCGAAAGGGAAACCAGAGGAGCTCTCTCGACGCAGGACTCGG
CTTGCTGAAGCGCGCACGGCAAGAGGCGAGGGGCGGCGACTGGTGAGTACGCCAAAAATTTTGACTAGCG
GAGGCTAGAAGGAGAGAGATGGGTGCGAGAGCGTCAGTATTAAGCGGGGGAGAATTAGATCGCGATGGGA
AAAAATTCGGTTAAGGCCAGGGGGAAAGAAAAAATATAAATTAAAACATATAGTATGGGCAAGCAGGGAG
CTAGAACGATTCGCAGTTAATCCTGGCCTGTTAGAAACATCAGAAGGCTGTAGACAAATACTGGGACAGC
TACAACCATCCCTTCAGACAGGATCAGAAGAACTTAGATCATTATATAATACAGTAGCAACCCTCTATTG
TGTGCATCAAAGGATAGAGATAAAAGACACCAAGGAAGCTTTAGACAAGATAGAGGAAGAGCAAAACAAA
AGTAAGACCACCGCACAGCAAGCGGCCACTGATCTTCAGACCTGGAGGAGGAGATATGAGGGACAATTGG
AGAAGTGAATTATATAAATATAAAGTAGTAAAAATTGAACCATTAGGAGTAGCACCCACCAAGGCAAAGA
GAAGAGTGGTGCAGAGAGAAAAAAGAGCAGTGGGAATAGGAGCTTTGTTCCTTGGGTTCTTGGGAGCAGC
AGGAAGCACTATGGGCGCAGCGTCAATGACGCTGACGGTACAGGCCAGACAATTATTGTCTGGTATAGTG
CAGCAGCAGAACAATTTGCTGAGGGCTATTGAGGCGCAACAGCATCTGTTGCAACTCACAGTCTGGGGCA
TCAAGCAGCTCCAGGCAAGAATCCTGGCTGTGGAAAGATACCTAAAGGATCAACAGCTCCTGGGGATTTG
GGGTTGCTCTGGAAAACTCATTTGCACCACTGCTGTGCCTTGGAATGCTAGTTGGAGTAATAAATCTCTG
GAACAGATTTGGAATCACACGACCTGGATGGAGTGGGACAGAGAAATTAACAATTACACAAGCTTAATAC
ACTCCTTAATTGAAGAATCGCAAAACCAGCAAGAAAAGAATGAACAAGAATTATTGGAATTAGATAAATG
GGCAAGTTTGTGGAATTGGTTTAACATAACAAATTGGCTGTGGTATATAAAATTATTCATAATGATAGTA
GGAGGCTTGGTAGGTTTAAGAATAGTTTTTGCTGTACTTTCTATAGTGAATAGAGTTAGGCAGGGATATT
CACCATTATCGTTTCAGACCCACCTCCCAACCCCGAGGGGACCCGACAGGCCCGAAGGAATAGAAGAAGA
AGGTGGAGAGAGAGACAGAGACAGATCCATTCGATTAGTGAACGGATCTCGACGGTATCGGTTAACTTTT
AAAAGAAAAGGGGGGATTGGGGGGTACAGTGCAGGGGAAAGAATAGTAGACATAATAGCAACAGACATAC
AAACTAAAGAATTACAAAAACAAATTACAAAATTCAAAATTTTATCGATACTAGTATTATGCCCAGTACA
TGACCTTATGGGACTTTCCTACTTGGCAGTACATCTACGTATTAGTCATCGCTATTACCATGGTGATGCG
GTTTTGGCAGTACATCAATGGGCGTGGATAGCGGTTTGACTCACGGGGATTTCCAAGTCTCCACCCCATT
GACGTCAATGGGAGTTTGTTTTGGCACCAAAATCAACGGGACTTTCCAAAATGTCGTAACAACTCCGCCC
CATTGACGCAAATGGGCGGTAGGCGTGTACGGTGGGAGGTTTATATAAGCAGAGCTCGTTTAGTGAACCG
TCAGATCGCCTGGAGACGCCATCCACGCTGTTTTGACCTCCATAGAAGATTCTAGAGCTAGGGATCCGCT
AGCCCCGGGGCGGCCGCGAATTCGTCGACGGCGCGCCGGTACCTTTAAGACCAATGACTTACAAGGCAGC
TGTAGATCTTAGCCACTTTTTAAAAGAAAAGGGGGGACTGGAAGGGCTAATTCACTCCCAACGAAGATAA
GATCTGCTTTTTGCTTGTACTGGGTCTCTCTGGTTAGACCAGATCTGAGCCTGGGAGCTCTCTGGCTAAC
TAGGGAACCCACTGCTTAAGCCTCAATAAAGCTTGCCTTGAGTGCTTCAAGTAGTGTGTGCCCGTCTGTT
GTGTGACTCTGGTAACTAGAGATCCCTCAGACCCTTTTAGTCAGTGTGGAAAATCTCTAGCAGTAGTAGT
TCATGTCATCTTATTATTCAGTATTTATAACTTGCAAAGAAATGAATATCAGAGAGTGAGAGGAACTTGT
TTATTGCAGCTTATAATGGTTACAAATAAAGCAATAGCATCACAAATTTCACAAATAAAGCATTTTTTTC
ACTGCATTCTAGTTGTGGTTTGTCCAAACTCATCAATGTATCTTATCATGTCTGGCTCTAGCTATCCCGC
CCCTAACTCCGCCCATCCCGCCCCTAACTCCGCCCAGTTCCGCCCATTCTCCGCCCCATGGCTGACTAAT
TTTTTTTATTTATGCAGAGGCCGAGGCCGCCTCGGCCTCTGAGCTATTCCAGAAGTAGTGAGGAGGCTTT
TTTGGAGGCCTAGACTTTTGCAGAGACCAAATTCGTAATCATGTCATAGCTGTTTCCTGTGTGAAATTGT
TATCCGCTCACAATTCCACACAACATACGAGCCGGAAGCATAAAGTGTAAAGCCTGGGGTGCCTAATGAG
TGAGCTAACTCACATTAATTGCGTTGCGCTCACTGCCCGCTTTCCAGTCGGGAAACCTGTCGTGCCAGCT
GCATTAATGAATCGGCCAACGCGCGGGGAGAGGCGGTTTGCGTATTGGGCGCTCTTCCGCTTCCTCGCTC
ACTGACTCGCTGCGCTCGGTCGTTCGGCTGCGGCGAGCGGTATCAGCTCACTCAAAGGCGGTAATACGGT
TATCCACAGAATCAGGGGATAACGCAGGAAAGAACATGTGAGCAAAAGGCCAGCAAAAGGCCAGGAACCG
TAAAAAGGCCGCGTTGCTGGCGTTTTTCCATAGGCTCCGCCCCCCTGACGAGCATCACAAAAATCGACGC
TCAAGTCAGAGGTGGCGAAACCCGACAGGACTATAAAGATACCAGGCGTTTCCCCCTGGAAGCTCCCTCG
TGCGCTCTCCTGTTCCGACCCTGCCGCTTACCGGATACCTGTCCGCCTTTCTCCCTTCGGGAAGCGTGGC
GCTTTCTCATAGCTCACGCTGTAGGTATCTCAGTTCGGTGTAGGTCGTTCGCTCCAAGCTGGGCTGTGTG
CACGAACCCCCCGTTCAGCCCGACCGCTGCGCCTTATCCGGTAACTATCGTCTTGAGTCCAACCCGGTAA
GACACGACTTATCGCCACTGGCAGCAGCCACTGGTAACAGGATTAGCAGAGCGAGGTATGTAGGCGGTGC
TACAGAGTTCTTGAAGTGGTGGCCTAACTACGGCTACACTAGAAGAACAGTATTTGGTATCTGCGCTCTG
CTGAAGCCAGTTACCTTCGGAAAAAGAGTTGGTAGCTCTTGATCCGGCAAACAAACCACCGCTGGTAGCG
GTGGTTTTTTTGTTTGCAAGCAGCAGATTACGCGCAGAAAAAAAGGATCTCAAGAAGATCCTTTGATCTT
TTCTACGGGGTCTGACGCTCAGTGGAACGAAAACTCACGTTAAGGGATTTTGGTCATGAGATTATCAAAA
AGGATCTTCACCTAGATCCTTTTAAATTAAAAATGAAGTTTTAAATCAATCTAAAGTATATATGAGTAAA
CTTGGTCTGACAGTTACCAATGCTTAATCAGTGAGGCACCTATCTCAGCGATCTGTCTATTTCGTTCATC
CATAGTTGCCTGACTCCCCGTCGTGTAGATAACTACGATACGGGAGGGCTTACCATCTGGCCCCAGTGCT
GCAATGATACCGCGAGACCCACGCTCACCGGCTCCAGATTTATCAGCAATAAACCAGCCAGCCGGAAGGG
CCGAGCGCAGAAGTGGTCCTGCAACTTTATCCGCCTCCATCCAGTCTATTAATTGTTGCCGGGAAGCTAG
AGTAAGTAGTTCGCCAGTTAATAGTTTGCGCAACGTTGTTGCCATTGCTACAGGCATCGTGGTGTCACGC
TCGTCGTTTGGTATGGCTTCATTCAGCTCCGGTTCCCAACGATCAAGGCGAGTTACATGATCCCCCATGT
TGTGCAAAAAAGCGGTTAGCTCCTTCGGTCCTCCGATCGTTGTCAGAAGTAAGTTGGCCGCAGTGTTATC
ACTCATGGTTATGGCAGCACTGCATAATTCTCTTACTGTCATGCCATCCGTAAGATGCTTTTCTGTGACT
GGTGAGTACTCAACCAAGTCATTCTGAGAATAGTGTATGCGGCGACCGAGTTGCTCTTGCCCGGCGTCAA
TACGGGATAATACCGCGCCACATAGCAGAACTTTAAAAGTGCTCATCATTGGAAAACGTTCTTCGGGGCG
AAAACTCTCAAGGATCTTACCGCTGTTGAGATCCAGTTCGATGTAACCCACTCGTGCACCCAACTGATCT
TCAGCATCTTTTACTTTCACCAGCGTTTCTGGGTGAGCAAAAACAGGAAGGCAAAATGCCGCAAAAAAGG
GAATAAGGGCGACACGGAAATGTTGAATACTCATACTCTTCCTTTTTCAATATTATTGAAGCATTTATCA
GGGTTATTGTCTCATGAGCGGATACATATTTGAATGTATTTAGAAAAATAAACAAATAGGGGTTCCGCGC
ACATTTCCCCGAAAAGTGCCACCTGACGTCTAAGAAACCATTATTATCATGACATTAACCTATAAAAATA
GGCGTATCACGAGGCCCTTTCGTCTCGCGCGTTTCGGTGATGACGGTGAAAACCTCTGACACATGCAGCT
CCCGGAGACGGTCACAGCTTGTCTGTAAGCGGATGCCGGGAGCAGACAAGCCCGTCAGGGCGCGTCAGCG
GGTGTTGGCGGGTGTCGGGGCTGGCTTAACTATGCGGCATCAGAGCAGATTGTACTGAGAGTGCACCATA
TGCGGTGTGAAATACCGCACAGATGCGTAAGGAGAAAATACCGCATCAGGCGCCATTCGCCATTCAGGCT
GCGCAACTGTTGGGAAGGGCGATCGGTGCGGGCCTCTTCGCTATTACGCCAGCTGGCGAAAGGGGGATGT
GCTGCAAGGCGATTAAGTTGGGTAACGCCAGGGTTTTCCCAGTCACGACGTTGTAAAACGACGGCCAG
