>Addgene plasmid #72284 | pCDH-CMV4 | addgene partial sequence | sequence record 134574 | pTYF-5 5'-GTAGACATAATAGCAACAGAC-3'
AAATTTTATCGATACTAGTATTATGCCCAGTACATGACCTTATGGGACTTTCCTACTTGGCAGTACATCT
ACGTATTAGTCATCGCTATTACCATGGTGATGCGGTTTTGGCAGTACATCAATGGGCGTGGATAGCGGTT
TGACTCACGGGGATTTCCAAGTCTCCACCCCATTGACGTCAATGGGAGTTTGTTTTGGCACCAAAATCAA
CGGGACTTTCCAAAATGTCGTAACAACTCCGCCCCATTGACGCAAATGGGCGGTAGGCGTGTACGGTGGG
AGGTTTATATAAGCAGAGCTCGTTTAGTGAACCGTCAGATCGCCTGGAGACGCCATCCACGCTGTTTTGA
CCTCCATAGAAGATTCTAGAGCTAGGGATCCGCTAGCCCCGGGGCGGCCGCGAATTCGTCGACGGCGCGC
CGGTACCTTTAAGACCAATGACTTACAAGGCAGCTGTAGATCTTAGCCACTTTTTAAAAGAAAAGGGGGG
ACTGGAAGGGCTAATTCACTCCCAACGAAGATAAGATCTGCTTTTTGCTTGTACTGGGTCTCTCTGGTTA
GACCAGATCTGAGCCTGGGAGCTCTCTGGCTAACTAGGGAACCCACTGCTTAAGCCTCAATAAAGCTTGC
CTTGAGTGCTTCAAGTAGTGTGTGCCCGTCTGTTGTGTGACTCTGGTAACTAGAGATCCCTCAGACCCTT
TTAGTC
