>Addgene plasmid #72284 | pCDH-CMV4 | addgene partial sequence | sequence record 134575 | SV40pA-R 5'-GAAATTTGTGATGCTATTGC-3'
AGTTCCTCTCACTCTCTGATATTCATTTCTTTGCAAGTTATAAATACTGAATAATAAGATGACATGAACT
ACTACTGCTAGAGATTTTCCACACTGACTAAAAGGGTCTGAGGGATCTCTAGTTACCAGAGTCACACAAC
AGACGGGCACACACTACTTGAAGCACTCAAGGCAAGCTTTATTGAGGCTTAAGCAGTGGGTTCCCTAGTT
AGCCAGAGAGCTCCCAGGCTCAGATCTGGTCTAACCAGAGAGACCCAGTACAAGCAAAAAGCAGATCTTA
TCTTCGTTGGGAGTGAATTAGCCCTTCCAGTCCCCCCTTTTCTTTTAAAAAGTGGCTAAGATCTACAGCT
GCCTTGTAAGTCATTGGTCTTAAAGGTACCGGCGCGCCGTCGACGAATTCG
